Addgene plasmid #173174: pM378
Purpose: Expresses C9-1 gRNA-12xMBS from hU6 promoter
Depositing lab: Hajin Kim. Depositing organization: Ulsan National Institute of Science and Technology (UNIST). Publication: Background-suppressed live visualization of genomic loci with an improved CRISPR system based on a split fluorophore. Chaudhary N, Nho SH, Cho H, Gantumur N, Ra JS, Myung K, Kim H. Genome Res. 2020 Sep;30(9):1306-1316. doi: 10.1101/gr.260018.119. Epub 2020 Sep 4. PubMed 32887690.
Backbone
  Vector backbone: pGL3-Basic
  Backbone manufacturer: Promega
  Backbone size w/o insert (bp): 4800
  Total vector size (bp): 5247
  Vector type: Mammalian Expression, CRISPR
  Selectable markers: Puromycin
Growth in bacteria
  Bacterial resistance: Ampicillin, 100 μg/mL
  Growth temperature: 37°C
  Growth strain: NEB Stable
  Copy number: High Copy
Gene/Insert
  Gene/Insert name: C9-1 targeting gRNA-12xMBS
  gRNA/shRNA sequence: TGGAATGGAATGGAATGGAA
  Species: H. sapiens (human)
  Promoter: hU6
  Cloning method: Restriction Enzyme; 5′ cloning site AgeI (destroyed during cloning); 3′ cloning site EcoRI (not destroyed)
  Sequencing primers: 5′ cccttcaccgagggcctatttccc; 3′ CTATTCTTTCCCCTGCACTGTACCC
Terms and licenses: Academic/Nonprofit Terms; Industry Terms: Not Available to Industry
How to cite: pM378 was a gift from Hajin Kim (Addgene plasmid # 173174 ; http://n2t.net/addgene:173174 ; RRID:Addgene_173174)
