[The description below was written by a language model from this plasmid's Addgene catalogue record and pLannotate feature annotations shown in this document.]
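Description:
pM378 is a 5,247 bp mammalian CRISPR guide RNA expression plasmid built on the pGL3-Basic backbone. It is propagated in E. coli through a high-copy ColE1/pUC-type origin with ampicillin selection (AmpR under its bla promoter). It also retains the f1 phage origin, the synthetic poly(A) signal and the transcriptional pause site typical of pGL3 vectors. No luciferase reporter appears in the feature table, so that region seems to have been replaced by the guide RNA and selection cassettes.

The payload is a human U6 (RNA polymerase III) promoter driving a Streptococcus pyogenes Cas9 single guide RNA directed against C9-1, a human target whose spacer is a simple tandem repeat. The catalogue entry describes the guide as carrying 12 MS2 binding sites (12xMBS). The automated annotation marks only four MS2 stem loops, interspersed with fragments of the gRNA scaffold, which suggests that the hairpins are embedded within the scaffold and that some copies were not detected. MS2 stem loops recruit fusions of the bacteriophage MS2 coat protein to the guide RNA.

Downstream, a human PGK promoter drives puromycin N-acetyltransferase for selection of transfected mammalian cells, with an SV40 poly(A) signal nearby, annotated in the reverse orientation. A cPPT/CTS element and short Rev and nef fragments suggest the cassettes were lifted from a lentiviral guide vector. No LTRs or packaging signal are annotated, so the plasmid appears intended for transfection rather than viral packaging.

According to the associated publication title, the construct belongs to a CRISPR system for live imaging of genomic loci, in which a split fluorophore is used to suppress background signal. The record does not describe the partner components.
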