Features (pLannotate 1.2.2; 22 found; start..end, strand, type, name):
      6..22      +  CDS            Rev (fragment): human immunodeficiency virus 1 (HIV-1) Rev protein; rev; enhances nuclear export of unspliced and incompletely spliced viral mRNAs
     72..312     +  promoter       U6 promoter: RNA polymerase III promoter for human U6 snRNA
    364..382     +  misc_RNA       MS2 stem loop: stem loop that binds the bacteriophage MS2 coat protein
    393..411     +  misc_RNA       MS2 stem loop: stem loop that binds the bacteriophage MS2 coat protein
    451..469     +  misc_RNA       MS2 stem loop: stem loop that binds the bacteriophage MS2 coat protein
    628..664     +  misc_RNA       gRNA scaffold (fragment): guide RNA scaffold for the Streptococcus pyogenes CRISPR/Cas9 system
    669..687     +  misc_RNA       MS2 stem loop: stem loop that binds the bacteriophage MS2 coat protein
    698..717     +  misc_RNA       gRNA scaffold (fragment): guide RNA scaffold for the Streptococcus pyogenes CRISPR/Cas9 system
    766..883     +  misc_feature   cPPT/CTS: central polypurine tract and central termination sequence of HIV-1
    932..1442    +  promoter       hPGK promoter: human phosphoglycerate kinase 1 promoter
   1464..2063    +  CDS            PuroR (fragment): puromycin N-acetyltransferase; pac from Streptomyces; confers resistance to puromycin
   2106..2174    +  CDS            nef (fragment): NEF_HV1Z2 - Experimental evidence at protein level: Swiss-Prot protein existence level 1. Extracellular Nef protein targets CD4(+) T-lymphocytes for apoptosis by interacting with CXCR4 surface receptors. From Human immunodeficiency virus type 1 group M subtype D (isolate Z2/CDC-Z34) (HIV-1).
   2210..2331    -  polyA_signal   SV40 poly(A) signal: SV40 polyadenylation signal
   2354..2422    -  CDS            large T antigen (fragment): large T antigen from SV40 (simian virus 40)
   2438..2570    +  CDS            TcR (fragment): tetracycline efflux protein; tet; confers resistance to tetracycline
   2750..3338    -  rep_origin     ori: high-copy-number ColE1/pMB1/pBR322/pUC origin of replication
   3509..4369    -  CDS            AmpR: β-lactamase; bla; confers resistance to ampicillin, carbenicillin, and related antibiotics
   4370..4474    -  promoter       AmpR promoter: bla
   4501..4929    +  rep_origin     f1 ori (sequence partly withheld): f1 bacteriophage origin of replication; arrow indicates direction of (+) strand synthesis
   4961..5028    -  CDS            lacZα (fragment): LacZα fragment of β-galactosidase; lacZ fragment
   5087..5135    +  polyA_signal   poly(A) signal: synthetic polyadenylation signal
   5149..5240    +  misc_feature   pause site: RNA polymerase II transcriptional pause signal from the human α2 globin gene
>Addgene plasmid #173174 | pM378 | addgene full sequence | sequence record 341543 | Addgene NGS Result
GGTACCGATTAGTGAACGGATCTCGACGGTATCGATCACGAGACTAGCCTCGAGCGGCCGCCCCCTTCAC
CGAGGGCCTATTTCCCATGATTCCTTCATATTTGCATATACGATACAAGGCTGTTAGAGAGATAATTGGA
ATTAATTTGACTGTAAACACAAAGATATTAGTACAAAATACGTGACGTAGAAAGTAATAATTTCTTGGGT
AGTTTGCAGTTTTAAAATTATGTTTTAAAATGGACTATCATATGCTTACCGTAACTTGAAAGTATTTCGA
TTTCTTGGCTTTATATATCTTGTGGAAAGGACGAAACACCGTGGAATGGAATGGAATGGAAGTTTGAGAG
CTAGGCCGGGAGCACATGAGGATCACCCATGTGCCACGAGCGACATGAGGATCACCCATGTCGCTCGTGT
TCCCTCTTCGTAGAGGATCACCCTACGTCTACATGAGGATCACCCATGTTCTGGTAGAGGATCACCCTAC
CTCTCGTAGAGGATCACCCTACGTCTGCAGGAGGATCACCCCTGCTCTCGAGGAGGATCACCCCTCGTCT
GACTGAGGATCACCCAGTCTCTGCTAGAGGATCACCCTAGCTCTCCTTGAGGATCACCCAAGGGGCCTAG
CAAGTTCAAATAAGGCTAGTCCGTTATCAACTTGGCCAACATGAGGATCACCCATGTCTGCAGGGCCAAG
TGGCACCGAGTCGGTGCTTTTTTTGAATTCTCGACCTCGAGACAAATGGCAGTATTCATCCACAATTTTA
AAAGAAAAGGGGGGATTGGGGGGTACAGTGCAGGGGAAAGAATAGTAGACATAATAGCAACAGACATACA
AACTAAAGAATTACAAAAACAAATTACAAAAATTCAAAATTTTCGGGTTTATTACAGGGACAGCAGAGAT
CCACTTTGGCCGCGGCTCGAGGGGGTTGGGGTTGCGCCTTTTCCAAGGCAGCCCTGGGTTTGCGCAGGGA
CGCGGCTGCTCTGGGCGTGGTTCCGGGAAACGCAGCGGCGCCGACCCTGGGACTCGCACATTCTTCACGT
CCGTTCGCAGCGTCACCCGGATCTTCGCCGCTACCCTTGTGGGCCCCCCGGCGACGCTTCCTGCTCCGCC
CCTAAGTCGGGAAGGTTCCTTGCGGTTCGCGGCGTGCCGGACGTGACAAACGGAAGCCGCACGTCTCACT
AGTACCCTCGCAGACGGACAGCGCCAGGGAGCAATGGCAGCGCGCCGACCGCGATGGGCTGTGGCCAATA
GCGGCTGCTCAGCAGGGCGCGCCGAGAGCAGCGGCCGGGAAGGGGCGGTGCGGGAGGCGGGGTGTGGGGC
GGTAGTGTGGGCCCTGTTCCTGCCCGCGCGGTGTTCCGCATTCTGCAAGCCTCCGGAGCGCACGTCGGCA
GTCGGCTCCCTCGTTGACCGAATCACCGACCTCTCTCCCCAGGGGGATCCACCGGAGCTTACCATGACCG
AGTACAAGCCCACGGTGCGCCTCGCCACCCGCGACGACGTCCCCAGGGCCGTACGCACCCTCGCCGCCGC
GTTCGCCGACTACCCCGCCACGCGCCACACCGTCGATCCGGACCGCCACATCGAGCGGGTCACCGAGCTG
CAAGAACTCTTCCTCACGCGCGTCGGGCTCGACATCGGCAAGGTGTGGGTCGCGGACGACGGCGCCGCGG
TGGCGGTCTGGACCACGCCGGAGAGCGTCGAAGCGGGGGCGGTGTTCGCCGAGATCGGCCCGCGCATGGC
CGAGTTGAGCGGTTCCCGGCTGGCCGCGCAGCAACAGATGGAAGGCCTCCTGGCGCCGCACCGGCCCAAG
GAGCCCGCGTGGTTCCTGGCCACCGTCGGCGTCTCGCCCGACCACCAGGGCAAGGGTCTGGGCAGCGCCG
TCGTGCTCCCCGGAGTGGAGGCGGCCGAGCGCGCCGGGGTGCCCGCCTTCCTGGAAACCTCCGCGCCCCG
CAACCTCCCCTTCTACGAGCGGCTCGGCTTCACCGTCACCGCCGACGTCGAGGTGCCCGAAGGACCGCGC
ACCTGGTGCATGACCCGCAAGCCCGGTGCCTGACGCCCGCCCCACGACCCGCAGCGCCCGACCGAAAGGA
GCGCACGACCCCATGCATCGGTACCTTTAAGACCAATGACTTACAAGGCAGCTGTAGATCTTAGCCACTT
TCTAGAGTCGGGGCGGCCGGCCGCTTCGAGCAGACATGATAAGATACATTGATGAGTTTGGACAAACCAC
AACTAGAATGCAGTGAAAAAAATGCTTTATTTGTGAAATTTGTGATGCTATTGCTTTATTTGTAACCATT
ATAAGCTGCAATAAACAAGTTAACAACAACAATTGCATTCATTTTATGTTTCAGGTTCAGGGGGAGGTGT
GGGAGGTTTTTTAAAGCAAGTAAAACCTCTACAAATGTGGTAAAATCGATAAGGATCCGTCGACCGATGC
CCTTGAGAGCCTTCAACCCAGTCAGCTCCTTCCGGTGGGCGCGGGGCATGACTATCGTCGCCGCACTTAT
GACTGTCTTCTTTATCATGCAACTCGTAGGACAGGTGCCGGCAGCGCTCTTCCGCTTCCTCGCTCACTGA
CTCGCTGCGCTCGGTCGTTCGGCTGCGGCGAGCGGTATCAGCTCACTCAAAGGCGGTAATACGGTTATCC
ACAGAATCAGGGGATAACGCAGGAAAGAACATGTGAGCAAAAGGCCAGCAAAAGGCCAGGAACCGTAAAA
AGGCCGCGTTGCTGGCGTTTTTCCATAGGCTCCGCCCCCCTGACGAGCATCACAAAAATCGACGCTCAAG
TCAGAGGTGGCGAAACCCGACAGGACTATAAAGATACCAGGCGTTTCCCCCTGGAAGCTCCCTCGTGCGC
TCTCCTGTTCCGACCCTGCCGCTTACCGGATACCTGTCCGCCTTTCTCCCTTCGGGAAGCGTGGCGCTTT
CTCATAGCTCACGCTGTAGGTATCTCAGTTCGGTGTAGGTCGTTCGCTCCAAGCTGGGCTGTGTGCACGA
ACCCCCCGTTCAGCCCGACCGCTGCGCCTTATCCGGTAACTATCGTCTTGAGTCCAACCCGGTAAGACAC
GACTTATCGCCACTGGCAGCAGCCACTGGTAACAGGATTAGCAGAGCGAGGTATGTAGGCGGTGCTACAG
AGTTCTTGAAGTGGTGGCCTAACTACGGCTACACTAGAAGAACAGTATTTGGTATCTGCGCTCTGCTGAA
GCCAGTTACCTTCGGAAAAAGAGTTGGTAGCTCTTGATCCGGCAAACAAACCACCGCTGGTAGCGGTGGT
TTTTTTGTTTGCAAGCAGCAGATTACGCGCAGAAAAAAAGGATCTCAAGAAGATCCTTTGATCTTTTCTA
CGGGGTCTGACGCTCAGTGGAACGAAAACTCACGTTAAGGGATTTTGGTCATGAGATTATCAAAAAGGAT
CTTCACCTAGATCCTTTTAAATTAAAAATGAAGTTTTAAATCAATCTAAAGTATATATGAGTAAACTTGG
TCTGACAGTTACCAATGCTTAATCAGTGAGGCACCTATCTCAGCGATCTGTCTATTTCGTTCATCCATAG
TTGCCTGACTCCCCGTCGTGTAGATAACTACGATACGGGAGGGCTTACCATCTGGCCCCAGTGCTGCAAT
GATACCGCGGGACCCACGCTCACCGGCTCCAGATTTATCAGCAATAAACCAGCCAGCCGGAAGGGCCGAG
CGCAGAAGTGGTCCTGCAACTTTATCCGCCTCCATCCAGTCTATTAATTGTTGCCGGGAAGCTAGAGTAA
GTAGTTCGCCAGTTAATAGTTTGCGCAACGTTGTTGCCATTGCTACAGGCATCGTGGTGTCACGCTCGTC
GTTTGGTATGGCTTCATTCAGCTCCGGTTCCCAACGATCAAGGCGAGTTACATGATCCCCCATGTTGTGC
AAAAAAGCGGTTAGCTCCTTCGGTCCTCCGATCGTTGTCAGAAGTAAGTTGGCCGCAGTGTTATCACTCA
TGGTTATGGCAGCACTGCATAATTCTCTTACTGTCATGCCATCCGTAAGATGCTTTTCTGTGACTGGTGA
GTACTCAACCAAGTCATTCTGAGAATAGTGTATGCGGCGACCGAGTTGCTCTTGCCCGGCGTCAATACGG
GATAATACCGCGCCACATAGCAGAACTTTAAAAGTGCTCATCATTGGAAAACGTTCTTCGGGGCGAAAAC
TCTCAAGGATCTTACCGCTGTTGAGATCCAGTTCGATGTAACCCACTCGTGCACCCAACTGATCTTCAGC
ATCTTTTACTTTCACCAGCGTTTCTGGGTGAGCAAAAACAGGAAGGCAAAATGCCGCAAAAAAGGGAATA
AGGGCGACACGGAAATGTTGAATACTCATACTCTTCCTTTTTCAATATTATTGAAGCATTTATCAGGGTT
ATTGTCTCATGAGCGGATACATATTTGAATGTATTTAGAAAAATAAACAAATAGGGGTTCCGCGCACATT
TCCCCGAAAAGTGCCACCTG
[124 nt withheld, positions 4501-4624]
C
[91 nt withheld, positions 4626-4716]
A
[49 nt withheld, positions 4718-4766]
CCTTTGACGTTGGAGTCCACGTTCTTT
[37 nt withheld, positions 4794-4830]
ACCCTATCTCGGTCTATTCTTTTGATTTATAAGGGATTTTGCCGATTTCGGCCTATTGGTTAAAAAATGA
GCTGATTTAACAAAAATTTAACGCGAATTTTAACAAAATATTAACGCTTACAATTTGCCATTCGCCATTC
AGGCTGCGCAACTGTTGGGAAGGGCGATCGGTGCGGGCCTCTTCGCTATTACGCCAGCCCAAGCTACCAT
GATAAGTAAGTAATATTAAGGTACGGGAGGTACTTGGAGCGGCCGCAATAAAATATCTTTATTTTCATTA
CATCTGTGTGTTGGTTTTTTGTGTGAATCGATAGTACTAACATACGCTCTCCATCAAAACAAAACGAAAC
AAAACAAACTAGCAAAATAGGCTGTCCCCAGTGCAAGTGCAGGTGCCAGAACATTTCTCTATCGATA
